Addgene plasmid #146835: pAc5.1B-EGFP-DmGW182-F961A-dsRNAres_L
Purpose: Insect Expression of DmGW182-F961A-dsRNAres
Depositing lab: Elisa Izaurralde. Depositing organization: Max Planck Institute for Developmental Biology. Publication: Two PABPC1-binding sites in GW182 proteins promote miRNA-mediated gene silencing. Huntzinger E, Braun JE, Heimstädt S, Zekri L, Izaurralde E. EMBO J. 2010 Dec 15;29(24):4146-60. doi: 10.1038/emboj.2010.274 PubMed 21063388.
Backbone
  Vector backbone: Unknown
  Vector type: Insect Expression
Growth in bacteria
  Bacterial resistance: Ampicillin, 100 μg/mL
  Growth temperature: 37°C
  Growth strain: DH5alpha
  Copy number: Low Copy
Gene/Insert
  Gene/Insert name: DmGW182-F961A-dsRNAres
  Species: D. melanogaster (fly)
  Mutation: Two non silent mutations V704A and N799S and one silent mutation G2295A compared to the sequence given by NM_166780 varA
  Entrez Gene: gw (a.k.a. Dmel_CG31992, CG11484, CG31992, CG9905, Dmel\CG31992, GQ182, GW, GW182, Gw, Gw182, anon-EST:Posey205, dGW182, gw182)
  Cloning method: Unknown
Terms and licenses: Academic/Nonprofit Terms; Industry Terms: Not Available to Industry
Depositor comments: Plasmids from this collection were made available to the research community and donated after the lab closed. Please note that the sequence provided by the depositing laboratory may be theoretical/predicted or based on Sanger sequencing results. There may be discrepancies between sequencing results obtained by Addgene and the depositor sequence. If an Addgene verified sequence is not available, please contact before placing your order to request that our lab fully sequence the plasmid.
How to cite: pAc5.1B-EGFP-DmGW182-F961A-dsRNAres_L was a gift from Elisa Izaurralde (Addgene plasmid # 146835 ; http://n2t.net/addgene:146835 ; RRID:Addgene_146835)
