[The description below was written by a language model from this plasmid's Addgene catalogue record and pLannotate feature annotations shown in this document.]
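Description:
pAc5.1B-EGFP-DmGW182-F961A-dsRNAres_L is a 10,239 nt insect expression plasmid. The catalogue lists its backbone as unknown, but the name and annotated features point to a pAc5.1-type vector for constitutive expression in Drosophila cells. It is propagated in E. coli through a ColE1/pUC-type origin and selected with ampicillin via the β-lactamase gene and its bla promoter. The repository lists it as low copy, although the origin is annotated as a high-copy type. Short fragments of a tetracycline resistance gene and of SV40 large T antigen are also detected; these appear to be non-functional backbone remnants.

The expression cassette is driven by the Drosophila melanogaster actin 5C (Ac5) promoter. It is followed by an EGFP coding sequence, then the D. melanogaster gw (GW182) open reading frame, an arrangement consistent with an N-terminally EGFP-tagged GW182 fusion. A V5 epitope sequence lies downstream of the insert, but the record does not say whether it is in frame or preceded by a stop codon. An SV40 polyadenylation signal is annotated at the end of the cassette. The name indicates an F961A substitution and a "dsRNAres" version, presumably altered so that the transcript escapes dsRNA-mediated knockdown of the endogenous gene, although the record does not describe those changes. Relative to the reference transcript, the depositor also notes two non-silent changes (V704A and N799S) and one silent change.

The associated publication concerns PABPC1-binding sites in GW182 proteins and their role in miRNA-mediated silencing. This fits use of the construct in complementation experiments that test the mutant after depletion of endogenous GW182, with EGFP available for detection or pulldown. The depositor sequence may be theoretical rather than fully verified.
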