Features (pLannotate 1.2.2; 10 found; start..end, strand, type, name):
     56..2568    +  promoter       Ac5 promoter: Drosophila melanogaster actin 5C promoter
   2588..3304    +  CDS            EGFP: EGFP is a basic (constitutively fluorescent) green fluorescent protein published in 1996, derived from Aequorea victoria. It is reported to be a rapidly-maturing weak dimer with moderate acid sensitivity.
   3347..7498    +  CDS            gw: GAWKY_DROME - Also known as GW182 From Drosophila melanogaster (Fruit fly).
   7524..7565    +  CDS            V5 tag: epitope tag from simian virus 5
   7665..7799    -  polyA_signal   SV40 poly(A) signal: SV40 polyadenylation signal
   7822..7906    -  CDS            large T antigen (fragment): large T antigen from SV40 (simian virus 40)
   7907..8377    +  CDS            TcR (fragment): tetracycline efflux protein; tet; confers resistance to tetracycline
   8421..9009    -  rep_origin     ori: high-copy-number ColE1/pMB1/pBR322/pUC origin of replication
   9180..10040   -  CDS            AmpR: β-lactamase; bla; confers resistance to ampicillin, carbenicillin, and related antibiotics
  10041..10145   -  promoter       AmpR promoter: bla
>Addgene plasmid #146835 | pAc5.1B-EGFP-DmGW182-F961A-dsRNAres_L | depositor full sequence | sequence record 289282 | Full Sequence
CTTCAAGGAATTAATTCTATATTCTAAAAACACAAATGATACTTCTAAAAAAAATCATGAATGGCATCAA
CTCTGAATCAAATCTTTGCAGATGCACCTACTTCTCATTTCCACTGTCACATCATTTTTCCAGATCTCGC
TGCCTGTTATGTGGCCCACAAACCAAGACACGTTTTATGGCCATTAAAGCTGGCTGATCGTCGCCAAACA
CCAAATACATATCAATATGTACATTCGAGAAAGAAGCGATCAAAGAAGCGTCTTCGGGCGAGTAGGAGAA
TGCGGAGGAGAAGGAGAACGAGCTGATCTAGTATCTCTCCACAATCCAATGCCAACTGACCAACTGGCCA
TATTCGGAGCAATTTGAAGCCAATTTCCATCGCCTGGCGATCGCTCCATTCTTGGCTATATGTTTTTCAC
CGTTCCCGGGGCCATTTTCAAAGACTCGTCGGTAAGATAAGATTGTGTCACTCGCTGTCTCTCTTCATTT
GTCGAAGAATGCTGAGGAATTTCGCGATGACGTCGGCGAGTATTTTGAAGAATGAGAATAATTTGTATTT
ATACGAAAATCAGTTAGTGGAATTTTCTACAAAAACATGTTATCTATAGATAATTTTGTTGCAAAATATG
TTGACTATGACAAAGATTGTATGTATATACCTTTAATGTATTCTCATTTTCTTATGTATTTATAATGGCA
ATGATGATACTGATGATATTTTAAGATGATGCCAGACCACAGGCTGATTTCTGCGTCTTTTGCCGAACGC
AGTGCATGTGCGGTTGTTGTTTTTTGGAATAGTTTCAATTTTCGGACTGTCCGCTTTGATTTCAGTTTCT
TGGCTTATTCAAAAAGCAAAGTAAAGCCAAAAAAGCGAGATGGCAATACCAAATGCGGCAAAACGGTAGT
GGAAGGAAAGGGGTGCGGGGCAGCGGAAGGAAGGGTGGGGCGGGGCGTGGCGGGGTCTGTGGCTGGGCGC
GACGTCACCGACGTTGGAGCCACTCCTTTGACCATGTGTGCGTGTGTGTATTATTCGTGTCTCGCCACTC
GCCGGTTGTTTTTTTCTTTTTATCTCGCTCTCTCTAGCGCCATCTCGTACGCATGCTCAACGCACCGCAT
GTTGCCGTGTCCTTTATGCGTCATTTTGGCTCGAAATAGGCAATTATTTAAACAAAGATTAGTCAACGAA
AACGCTAAAATAAATAAGTCTACAATATGGTTACTTATTGCCATGTGTGTGCAGCCAACGATAGCAACAA
AAGCAACAACACAGTGGCTTTCCCTCTTTCACTTTTTGTTTGCAAGCGCGTGCGAGCAAGACGGCACGAC
CGGCAAACGCAATTACGCTGACAAAGAGCAGACGAAGTTTTGGCCGAAAAACATCAAGGCGCCTGATACG
AATGCATTTGCAATAACAATTGCGATATTTAATATTGTTTATGAAGCTGTTTGACTTCAAAACACACAAA
AAAAAAAATAAAACAAATTATTTGAAAGAGAATTAGGAATCGGACAGCTTATCGTTACGGGCTAACAGCA
CACCGAGACGAAATAGCTTACCTGACGTCACAGCCTCTGGAAGAACTGCCGCCAAGCAGAGAGAGAGAGA
AAAAGAGGGAGAGCAGCTTAGACCGCATGTGCTTGTGTGTGAGGCGTCTCTCTCTTCGTCTCCTGTTTGC
GCAAACGCATAGACTGCACTGAGAAAATCGATTACCTATTTTTTATGAATGAATATTTGCACTATTACTA
TTCAAAACTATTAAGATAGCAATCACATTCAATAGCCAAATACTATACCACCTGAGCGATGCAACGAAAT
GATCAATTTGAGCAAAAATGCTGCATATTTAGGACGGCATCATTATAGAAATGCTTCTTGCTGTGTACTT
TTCTCTCGTCTGGCAGCTGTTTCGCCGTTATTGTTAAAACCGGCTTAAGTTAGGTGTGTTTTCTACGACT
AGTGATGCCCCTACTAGAAGATGTGTGTTGCACAAATGTCCCTGAATAACCAATTTGAAGTGCAGATAGC
AGTAAACGTAAGCTAATATGAATATTATTTAACTGTAATGTTTTAATATCGCTGGACATTACTAATAAAC
CCACTATAAACACATGTACATATGTATGTTTTGGCATACAATGAGTAGTTGGGGAAAAAATGTGTAAAAG
CACCGTGACCATCACAGCATAAAGATAACCAGCTGAAGTATCGAATATGAGTAACCCCCAAATTGAATCA
CATGCCGCAACTGATAGGACCCATGGAAGTACACTCTTCATGGCGATATACAAGACACACACAAGCACGA
ACACCCAGTTGCGGAGGAAATTCTCCGTAAATGAAAACCCAATCGGCGAACAATTCATACCCATATATGG
TAAAAGTTTTGAACGCGACTTGAGAGCGGAGAGCATTGCGGCTGATAAGGTTTTAGCGCTAAGCGGGCTT
TATAAAACGGGCTGCGGGACCAGTTTTCATATCACTACCGTTTGAGTTCTTGTGCTGTGTGGATACTCCT
CCCGACACAAAGCCGCTCCATCAGCCAGCAGTCGTCTAATCCAGAGACCCCGGATCGGGGTACCAACATG
GTGAGCAAGGGCGAGGAGCTGTTCACCGGGGTGGTGCCCATCCTGGTCGAGCTGGACGGCGACGTAAACG
GCCACAAGTTCAGCGTGTCCGGCGAGGGCGAGGGCGATGCCACCTACGGCAAGCTGACCCTGAAGTTCAT
CTGCACCACCGGCAAGCTGCCCGTGCCCTGGCCCACCCTCGTGACCACCCTGACCTACGGCGTGCAGTGC
TTCAGCCGCTACCCCGACCACATGAAGCAGCACGACTTCTTCAAGTCCGCCATGCCCGAAGGCTACGTCC
AGGAGCGCACCATCTTCTTCAAGGACGACGGCAACTACAAGACCCGCGCCGAGGTGAAGTTCGAGGGCGA
CACCCTGGTGAACCGCATCGAGCTGAAGGGCATCGACTTCAAGGAGGACGGCAACATCCTGGGGCACAAG
CTGGAGTACAACTACAACAGCCACAACGTCTATATCATGGCCGACAAGCAGAAGAACGGCATCAAGGTGA
ACTTCAAGATCCGCCACAACATCGAGGACGGCAGCGTGCAGCTCGCCGACCACTACCAGCAGAACACCCC
CATCGGCGACGGCCCCGTGCTGCTGCCCGACAACCACTACCTGAGCACCCAGTCCGCCCTGAGCAAAGAC
CCCAACGAGAAGCGCGATCACATGGTCCTGCTGGAGTTCGTGACCGCCGCCGGGATCACTCTCGGCATGG
ACGAGCTGTACAAGCCAAGCTTGAATTCTGCAGATATCCAGCACAGTGGCGGCCGCATGCGTGAAGCCCT
TTTTTCCCAAGATGGCTGGGGCTGTCAGCATGTTAACCAGGATACTAATTGGGAAGTTCCCAGTTCGCCA
GAACCAGCCAATAAGGATGCACCCGGTCCACCAATGTGGAAGCCAAGCATTAACAATGGTACTGATCTTT
GGGAGTCCAATTTGAGAAACGGAGGTCAGCCGGCCGCACAGCAAGTTCCAAAGCCGTCGTGGGGTCATAC
ACCATCCTCTAACTTAGGTGGAACATGGGGTGAGGACGACGATGGCGCCGATAGTAGTAGTGTGTGGACT
GGAGGAGCTGTTAGCAACGCGGGATCCGGAGCTGCAGTGGGAGTAAACCAAGCCGGAGTTAATGTCGGTC
CAGGCGGTGTTGTTTCGTCTGGCGGACCTCAGTGGGGACAAGGTGTCGTTGGCGTCGGACTTGGATCAAC
TGGCGGAAATGGTTCCAGTAACATTACAGGCTCTTCGGGCGTTGCCACGGGAAGCAGTGGCAATTCAAGT
AATGCCGGAAATGGATGGGGCGATCCACGCGAGATTCGTCCACTGGGCGTCGGAGGATCGATGGACATCC
GTAACGTCGAGCACCGTGGAGGAAATGGATCAGGCGCCACATCCAGTGACCCGCGTGATATCCGTATGAT
TGACCCACGCGATCCAATCCGGGGCGACCCACGCGGCATTTCAGGACGCCTCAACGGTACGTCAGAGATG
TGGGGACACCACCCGCAGATGTCGCACAATCAACTGCAGGGAATTAATAAGATGGTCGGACAGAGCGTTG
CGACAGCTAGTACGAGCGTTGGCACGTCAGGATCCGGAATTGGACCAGGCGGACCGGGACCAAGCACGGT
TTCGGGAAACATTCCGACGCAATGGGGTCCAGCCCAGCCCGTTAGTGTCGGAGTTAGCGGACCGAAGGAT
ATGTCGAAGCAAATTAGCGGCTGGGAAGAGCCGTCGCCTCCCCCACAACGCCGTAGCATCCCAAATTATG
ACGACGGAACGTCCCTCTGGGGACAACAGACACGCGTCCCGGCCGCTAGTGGACATTGGAAGGATATGAC
AGACTCCATTGGACGCAGCAGCCACCTGATGCGCGGACAGAGTCAGACCGGCGGAATTGGCATTGCTGGA
GTTGGAAATAGCAATGTTCCAGTGGGAGCCAATCCAAGTAATCCTATAAGCAGTGTAGTTGGACCTCAAG
CCCGGATTCCATCTGTGGGCGGCGTACAACACAAACCAGACGGCGGCGCTATGTGGGTGCATTCCGGCAA
TGTAGGTGGCAGAAATAATGTTGCTGCTGTTACTACTTGGGGAGATGACACTCATAGCGTTAATGTCGGC
GCTCCCAGCAGTGGCAGTGTATCCAGCAACAATTGGGTTGATGACAAGTCCAACTCAACCTTGGCACAAA
ACTCTTGGAGCGACCCGGCCCCTGTTGGAGTTAGTTGGGGCAATAAGCAAAGCAAACCGCCAAGCAATAG
TGCTTCATCAGGTTGGAGCACTGCTGCGGGCGTGGTGGATGGGGTTGATCTAGGATCTGAGTGGAACACG
CACGGGGGGATTATTGGAAAATCTCAGCAACAACAAAAACTAGCGGGACTTAACGTGGGAATGGTGAACG
TAATTAACGCGGAGATCATTAAGCAAAGCAAGCAATACAGGATCCTTGTCGAGAACGGCTTTAAAAAGGA
AGATGTAGAGCGGGCATTAGTGATTGCTAATATGAACATCGAAGAGGCAGCCGATATGCTCCGTGCCAAC
TCATCCCTATCAATGGATGGTTGGCGTCGACATGATGAGTCCCTTGGATCTTATGCCGACCACAATAGTT
CAACAAGCAGCGGTGGATTTGCTGGTCGTTACCCGGTCAACAGTGGACAACCTTCAATGTCCTTTCCTCA
TAATAACCTTATGAATAACATGGGAGGTACCGCTGTTACTGGAGGTAACAACAATACAAACATGACAGCT
TTACAGGTGCAAAAGTATTTAAATCAAGGGCAACATGGTGTCGCTGTTGGACCGCAAGCCGTTGGTAATT
CTTCAGCAGTATCTGTCGGATTTGGTCAGAACACGTCTAACGCAGCAGTGGCAGGAGCAGCCTCTGCAAA
TATAGCAGCAAATACAAACAACCAACCGTCTGGTCAGCAAATTCGCATGCTAGGCCAGCAAATTCAGTTG
GCCATTCATAGTGGTTTCATATCTAGTCAGATATTGACTCAACCGCTAACTCAAACAACCCTTAACCTTT
TAAACCAACTTCTTAGCAATATTAAGCATCTCCAGGCTGCACAGCAATCCCTTACCCGCGGGGGAAATGT
CAATCCAATGGCAGTGAATGTGGCTATATCTAAATACAAGCAGCAAATCCAGAATTTACAGAACCAGATA
AGTGCACAACAGGCTGTGTATGTAAAACAGCAAAATATGCAACCAACTTCACAACAACAACAGCCCCAAC
AACAGCAACTTCCTTCTGTTCATCTAAGTAACTCAGGCAACGACTATTTAAGAGGTCACGATGCAATAAA
TAATTTGCAAAGCAACTTTTCTGAGCTCAATATTAATAAGCCAAGTGGATATCAAGGAGCGTCCAATCAA
CAATCCCGATTAAATCAGTGGAAGCTTCCAGTATTAGATAAGGAGATCAACTCTGACAGTACGGAATTTT
CTCGTGCCCCAGGTGCAACGAAACAAAATTTGACGGCCAACACAAGCAACATAAACTCTTTGGGTCTTCA
AAACGATAGTACATGGTCAACTGGACGCAGTATTGGTGACGGTTGGCCTGATCCCTCATCTGATAACGAG
AATAAAGACTGGTCTGTTGCTCAGCCAACTTCAGCAGCAACTGCTTACACTGATCTGGTCCAAGAGGCTG
AGCCAGGCAAGCCATGGAAGGGTTCACAGATCAAAAGCATAGAAGATGATCCCAGCATTACACCAGGAAG
CGTTGCTAGATCTCCATTGTCTATTAATTCGACGCCAAAAGATGCTGACATATTTGCCAATACCGGTAAA
AATTCACCGACTGATTTACCGCCACTAAGTTTATCGTCGTCTACATGGAGTTTTAATCCAAACCAAAATT
ATCCGAGTCACAGTTGGTCTGACAATAGTCAACAATGTACCGCCACTTCGGAGCTTTGGACAAGCCCGCT
AAATAAATCATCGTCTCGAGGTCCCCCGCCAGGATTGACTGCCAATTCAAATAAATCTGCAAATAGTAAT
GCGTCAACGCCAACAACTATTACCGGAGGTGCGAATGGATGGTTACAGCCTCGAAGTGGCGGTGTTCAAA
CCACAAACACTAATTGGACAGGTGGTAACACCACTTGGGGCTCCAGTTGGTTGCTTTTGAAAAATCTAAC
AGCACAGATTGATGGTCCTACTTTGCGTACACTGTGTATGCAGCATGGGCCCCTTGTCAGCTTTCACCCG
TATTTGAACCAAGGAATTGCCTTATGTAAATATACTACTCGTGAGGAGGCGAACAAGGCGCAAATGGCGT
TAAACAACTGTGTCCTCGCCAACACCACAATATTTGCTGAATCTCCCAGCGAGAACGAGGTGCAAAGCAT
TATGCAGCACTTACCACAAACTCCTTCCTCTACAAGCTCTAGTGGAACTAGTGGTGGCAACGTCGGAGGC
GTCGGCACTTCAGCCAATAATGCAAACAGTGGTTCTGCAGCTTGTCTGTCCGGAAACAATAGCGGCAACG
GAAACGGCAGCGCGAGCGGCGCCGGCAGCGGCAACAATGGCAACAGTAGCTGCAACAACAGTGCCGCCGG
GGGGGGCAGCAGCAGCAACAACACGATTACCACTGTAGCAAATTCGAATCTTGTTGGTTCTAGTGGCTCT
GTCTCAAATTCCTCTGGCGTTACTGCTAACTCTAGTACTGTTTCTGTAGTTAGTTGTACAGCGAGTGGGA
ATTCCATAAATGGGGCAGGTACTGCAAACAGTTCTGGTTCAAAGAGTAGTGCAAACAATTTAGCTAGCGG
CCAGTCTAGCGCTTCTAACTTAACTAATAGCACCAATTCAACATGGCGACAAACTAGCCAAAACCAAGCT
CTTCAAAGTCAAAGCAGGCCATCAGGCAGAGAAGCTGACTTTGATTATATATCTCTCGTTTATTCCATTG
TTGATGATTAATCTAGAGGGCCCGCGGTTCGAAGGTAAGCCTATCCCTAACCCTCTCCTCGGTCTCGATT
CTACGCGTACCGGTCATCATCACCATCACCATTGAGTTTAAACCCGCTGATCAGCCTCGACTGTGCCTTC
TAAGGCCTGAGCTCGCTGATCAGCCTCGATCGAGGATCCAGACATGATAAGATACATTGATGAGTTTGGA
CAAACCACAACTAGAATGCAGTGAAAAAAATGCTTTATTTGTGAAATTTGTGATGCTATTGCTTTATTTG
TAACCATTATAAGCTGCAATAAACAAGTTAACAACAACAATTGCATTCATTTTATGTTTCAGGTTCAGGG
GGAGGTGTGGGAGGTTTTTTAAAGCAAGTAAAACCTCTACAAATGTGGTATGGCTGATTATGATCAGTCG
ACCGATGCCCTTGAGAGCCTTCAACCCAGTCAGCTCCTTCCGGTGGGCGCGGGGCATGACTATCGTCGCC
GCACTTATGACTGTCTTCTTTATCATGCAACTCGTAGGACAGGTGCCGGCAGCGCTCTGGGTCATTTTCG
GCGAGGACCGCTTTCGCTGGAGCGCGACGATGATCGGCCTGTCGCTTGCGGTATTCGGAATCTTGCACGC
CCTCGCTCAAGCCTTCGTCACTGGTCCCGCCACCAAACGTTTCGGCGAGAAGCAGGCCATTATCGCCGGC
ATGGCGGCCGACGCGCTGGGCTACGTCTTGCTGGCGTTCGCGACGCGAGGCTGGATGGCCTTCCCCATTA
TGATTCTTCTCGCTTCCGGCGGCATCGGGATGCCCGCGTTGCAGGCCATGCTGTCCAGGCAGGTAGATGA
CGACCATCAGGGACAGCTTCAAGGATCGCTCGCGGCTCTTACCAGCCAGCAAAAGGCCAGGAACCGTAAA
AAGGCCGCGTTGCTGGCGTTTTTCCATAGGCTCCGCCCCCCTGACGAGCATCACAAAAATCGACGCTCAA
GTCAGAGGTGGCGAAACCCGACAGGACTATAAAGATACCAGGCGTTTCCCCCTGGAAGCTCCCTCGTGCG
CTCTCCTGTTCCGACCCTGCCGCTTACCGGATACCTGTCCGCCTTTCTCCCTTCGGGAAGCGTGGCGCTT
TCTCAATGCTCACGCTGTAGGTATCTCAGTTCGGTGTAGGTCGTTCGCTCCAAGCTGGGCTGTGTGCACG
AACCCCCCGTTCAGCCCGACCGCTGCGCCTTATCCGGTAACTATCGTCTTGAGTCCAACCCGGTAAGACA
CGACTTATCGCCACTGGCAGCAGCCACTGGTAACAGGATTAGCAGAGCGAGGTATGTAGGCGGTGCTACA
GAGTTCTTGAAGTGGTGGCCTAACTACGGCTACACTAGAAGGACAGTATTTGGTATCTGCGCTCTGCTGA
AGCCAGTTACCTTCGGAAAAAGAGTTGGTAGCTCTTGATCCGGCAAACAAACCACCGCTGGTAGCGGTGG
TTTTTTTGTTTGCAAGCAGCAGATTACGCGCAGAAAAAAAGGATCTCAAGAAGATCCTTTGATCTTTTCT
ACGGGGTCTGACGCTCAGTGGAACGAAAACTCACGTTAAGGGATTTTGGTCATGAGATTATCAAAAAGGA
TCTTCACCTAGATCCTTTTAAATTAAAAATGAAGTTTTAAATCAATCTAAAGTATATATGAGTAAACTTG
GTCTGACAGTTACCAATGCTTAATCAGTGAGGCACCTATCTCAGCGATCTGTCTATTTCGTTCATCCATA
GTTGCCTGACTCCCCGTCGTGTAGATAACTACGATACGGGAGGGCTTACCATCTGGCCCCAGTGCTGCAA
TGATACCGCGAGACCCACGCTCACCGGCTCCAGATTTATCAGCAATAAACCAGCCAGCCGGAAGGGCCGA
GCGCAGAAGTGGTCCTGCAACTTTATCCGCCTCCATCCAGTCTATTAATTGTTGCCGGGAAGCTAGAGTA
AGTAGTTCGCCAGTTAATAGTTTGCGCAACGTTGTTGCCATTGCTGCAGGCATCGTGGTGTCACGCTCGT
CGTTTGGTATGGCTTCATTCAGCTCCGGTTCCCAACGATCAAGGCGAGTTACATGATCCCCCATGTTGTG
CAAAAAAGCGGTTAGCTCCTTCGGTCCTCCGATCGTTGTCAGAAGTAAGTTGGCCGCAGTGTTATCACTC
ATGGTTATGGCAGCACTGCATAATTCTCTTACTGTCATGCCATCCGTAAGATGCTTTTCTGTGACTGGTG
AGTACTCAACCAAGTCATTCTGAGAATAGTGTATGCGGCGACCGAGTTGCTCTTGCCCGGCGTCAACACG
GGATAATACCGCGCCACATAGCAGAACTTTAAAAGTGCTCATCATTGGAAAACGTTCTTCGGGGCGAAAA
CTCTCAAGGATCTTACCGCTGTTGAGATCCAGTTCGATGTAACCCACTCGTGCACCCAACTGATCTTCAG
CATCTTTTACTTTCACCAGCGTTTCTGGGTGAGCAAAAACAGGAAGGCAAAATGCCGCAAAAAAGGGAAT
AAGGGCGACACGGAAATGTTGAATACTCATACTCTTCCTTTTTCAATATTATTGAAGCATTTATCAGGGT
TATTGTCTCATGAGCGGATACATATTTGAATGTATTTAGAAAAATAAACAAATAGGGGTTCCGCGCACAT
TTCCCCGAAAAGTGCCACCTGACGTCTAAGAAACCATTATTATCATGACATTAACCTATAAAAATAGGCG
TATCACGAGGCCCTTTCGT
